Addgene plasmid #149707: phBG-P53DD
Purpose: In vitro transcription of dominant negative form of P53 mRNA for RNA transfection into mammalian cells
Depositing lab: Erika Sasaki. Depositing organization: Central Institute for Experimental Medicine and Life Science. Publication: Highly efficient induction of primate iPS cells by combining RNA transfection and chemical compounds. Watanabe T, Yamazaki S, Yoneda N, Shinohara H, Tomioka I, Higuchi Y, Yagoto M, Ema M, Suemizu H, Kawai K, Sasaki E. Genes Cells. 2019 Jul;24(7):473-484. doi: 10.1111/gtc.12702. Epub 2019 Jun 17. PubMed 31099158.
Backbone
  Vector backbone: pCR4 Blut TOPO
  Backbone size w/o insert (bp): 3947
  Total vector size (bp): 4653
  Modifications to backbone: Alphan globin 5'UTR is added at the downstream of T7 promoter Tandem human beta globin 3' UTR is added
  Vector type: RNA transcription
Growth in bacteria
  Bacterial resistance: Ampicillin, 100 μg/mL
  Growth temperature: 37°C
  Growth strain: DH5alpha
  Copy number: High Copy
Gene/Insert
  Gene/Insert name: Trp53 (alt name: P53)
  Species: M. musculus (mouse)
  Insert size (bp): 387
  Mutation: deleted amino acid 14-301
  Entrez Gene: Trp53 (a.k.a. Tp53, bbl, bfy, bhy, p44, p53)
  Promoter: T7
  Cloning method: Restriction Enzyme; 5′ cloning site Not1 (not destroyed); 3′ cloning site Asc (not destroyed)
  Sequencing primers: 5′ M13 Forward; 3′ M13 Revrse
Resource information
  A portion of this plasmid was derived from a plasmid made by: pMXs-p53DD (Addgene#22729)
Terms and licenses: Academic/Nonprofit Terms; Industry Terms: Not Available to Industry
Depositor comments: This plasmid contains a ccdB marker in the backbone which appears to be nonfunctional/untranscribed under routine laboratory propagation in E. coli. If problems during routine propagation arise, the use of a ccdB tolerant strain is suggested.
How to cite: phBG-P53DD was a gift from Erika Sasaki (Addgene plasmid # 149707 ; http://n2t.net/addgene:149707 ; RRID:Addgene_149707)
