[The description below was written by a language model from this plasmid's Addgene catalogue record and pLannotate feature annotations shown in this document.]
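Description:
phBG-P53DD is an in vitro transcription template built on a pCR4 Blunt TOPO-type cloning backbone, designed to produce synthetic mRNA encoding a dominant-negative form of mouse p53 for transfection into mammalian cells. It is a 4,653 bp high-copy plasmid carrying a ColE1/pUC-type origin and is selected in E. coli with ampicillin through the β-lactamase gene. The feature table also shows an intact Tn5-derived NeoR/KanR coding sequence inherited from the backbone, along with remnants of the lac promoter/operator, a lacZα fragment and a ccdB fragment. The depositor notes that the ccdB element appears nonfunctional or untranscribed during normal propagation, and suggests a ccdB-tolerant strain only if problems arise.

The payload sits directly downstream of a T7 promoter. According to the record, an alpha-globin 5′ UTR was added after the promoter (this element is not separately annotated), followed by the Trp53 insert cloned between NotI and AscI sites. The insert is the p53DD variant, in which amino acids 14–301 are deleted, leaving a short amino-terminal segment fused to the carboxy-terminal region; it was derived from a retroviral p53DD plasmid. Two tandem copies of human β-globin 3′ sequence follow the coding region, annotated as poly(A) signal fragments and described by the depositor as a tandem 3′ UTR. Such globin UTRs are commonly used to improve stability and translation of synthetic transcripts. A T3 promoter lies in the opposite orientation beyond the cassette. The associated work used RNA transfection combined with chemical compounds to induce primate iPS cells, consistent with transient p53 suppression as an aid to reprogramming.
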