Features (pLannotate 1.2.2; 18 found; start..end, strand, type, name):
      1..19      +  promoter       T7 promoter: promoter for bacteriophage T7 RNA polymerase
    113..385     +  CDS            Tp53 (fragment): P53_MOUSE - Also known as P53, Trp53. Experimental evidence at protein level: Swiss-Prot protein existence level 1. Acts as a tumor suppressor in many tumor types; induces growth arrest or apoptosis depending on the physiological circumstances and cell type. Involved in cell cycle regulation as a trans-activator that acts to negatively regulate cell division by controlling a set of genes required for this process. One of the activated genes is an inhibitor of cyclin-dependent kinases. Apoptosis induction seems to be mediated either by stimulation of BAX and FAS antigen expression, or by repres
    471..602     +  polyA_signal   β-globin poly(A) (fragment): human β-globin polyadenylation signal
    613..744     +  polyA_signal   β-globin poly(A) (fragment): human β-globin polyadenylation signal
    785..803     -  promoter       T3 promoter: promoter for bacteriophage T3 RNA polymerase
    848..864     -  protein_bind   lac operator: The lac repressor binds to the lac operator to inhibit transcription in E. coli. This inhibition can be relieved by adding lactose or isopropyl-β-D-thiogalactopyranoside (IPTG). lac repressor encoded by lacI
    872..902     -  promoter       lac promoter: promoter for the E. coli lac operon
    917..938     -  protein_bind   CAP binding site: CAP binding activates transcription in the presence of cAMP. E. coli catabolite activator protein
    951..1043    -  CDS            lacI (fragment): lac repressor; lacI; The lac repressor binds to the lac operator to inhibit transcription in E. coli. This inhibition can be relieved by adding lactose or isopropyl-β-D-thiogalactopyranoside (IPTG).
   1226..1814    -  rep_origin     ori: high-copy-number ColE1/pMB1/pBR322/pUC origin of replication
   1885..1937    +  promoter       AmpR promoter (fragment): bla
   1938..2798    +  CDS            AmpR: β-lactamase; bla; confers resistance to ampicillin, carbenicillin, and related antibiotics
   2891..2950    -  promoter       AmpR promoter (fragment): bla
   2977..3027    +  misc_feature   bom (fragment): basis of mobility region from pBR322
   3048..3842    -  CDS            NeoR/KanR: aminoglycoside phosphotransferase from Tn5; aph(3')-II (or nptII); confers resistance to neomycin, kanamycin, and G418 (Geneticin®)
   3874..4143    -  CDS            tnpA (fragment): TN5P_ECOLX - Also known as tnp. Experimental evidence at protein level: Swiss-Prot protein existence level 1. Mediates transposition of transposon Tn5 by a 'cut and paste' mechanism. First, the monomeric transposase binds the 19 bp inverted DNA repeats flanking the transposon. Then, dimerization of the DNA- bound transposase creates a synaptic DNA complex. After nicking of the first DNA strand, excision of the transposon proceeds through a series of intermediates. The transposase then mediates the insertion of the transposon at a new site by strand transfer. The activity of the wild- type tran
   4191..4494    -  CDS            ccdB (fragment): CcdB, a bacterial toxin that poisons DNA gyrase; ccdB; Plasmids containing the ccdB gene cannot be propagated in standard E. coli strains.
   4504..4651    -  CDS            lacZα (fragment): LacZα fragment of β-galactosidase; lacZ fragment
>Addgene plasmid #149707 | phBG-P53DD | addgene full sequence | sequence record 301585 | Addgene NGS Result
TAATACGACTCACTATAGGGCGAATTGAATTTAGCGGCCGCTCTTCTGGTCCCCACAGACTCAGAGAGAA
CCCACCACCATGACTGCCATGGAGGAGTCACAGTCGGATATCAGCCTCAAGAGAGCGCTGCCCACCTGCA
CAAGCGCCTCTCCCCCGCAAAAGAAAAAACCACTTGATGGAGAGTATTTCACCCTCAAGATCCGCGGGCG
TAAACGCTTCGAGATGTTCCGGGAGCTGAATGAGGCCTTAGAGTTAAAGGATGCCCATGCTACAGAGGAG
TCTGGAGACAGCAGGGCTCACTCCAGCTACCTGAAGACCAAGAAGGGCCAGTCTACTTCCCGCCATAAAA
AAACAATGGTCAAGAAAGTGGGGCCTGACTCAGACTGACTGCCTCTGCATCCCGTCCCCATCACCAGCCT
CCCCCTCTCCTTGCTGTCTTATGACTTCAGGGCTGAGACACGGCGCGCCAGCTCGCTTTCTTGCTGTCCA
ATTTCTATTAAAGGTTCCTTTGTTCCCTAAGTCCAACTACTAAACTGGGGGATATTATGAAGGGCCTTGA
GCATCTGGATTCTGCCTAATAAAAAACATTTATTTTCATTGCTGCGTCGACAGCTCGCTTTCTTGCTGTC
CAATTTCTATTAAAGGTTCCTTTGTTCCCTAAGTCCAACTACTAAACTGGGGGATATTATGAAGGGCCTT
GAGCATCTGGATTCTGCCTAATAAAAAACATTTATTTTCATTGCTGCAAGCTTCACGAATTCGTTTAAAC
CTGCAGGACTAGTCCCTTTAGTGAGGGTTAATTCTGAGCTTGGCGTAATCATGGTCATAGCTGTTTCCTG
TGTGAAATTGTTATCCGCTCACAATTCCACACAACATACGAGCCGGAAGCATAAAGTGTAAAGCCTGGGG
TGCCTAATGAGTGAGCTAACTCACATTAATTGCGTTGCGCTCACTGCCCGCTTTCCAGTCGGGAAACCTG
TCGTGCCAGCTGCATTAATGAATCGGCCAACGCGCGGGGAGAGGCGGTTTGCGTATTGGGCGCTCTTCCG
CTTCCTCGCTCACTGACTCGCTGCGCTCGGTCGTTCGGCTGCGGCGAGCGGTATCAGCTCACTCAAAGGC
GGTAATACGGTTATCCACAGAATCAGGGGATAACGCAGGAAAGAACATGTGAGCAAAAGGCCAGCAAAAG
GCCAGGAACCGTAAAAAGGCCGCGTTGCTGGCGTTTTTCCATAGGCTCCGCCCCCCTGACGAGCATCACA
AAAATCGACGCTCAAGTCAGAGGTGGCGAAACCCGACAGGACTATAAAGATACCAGGCGTTTCCCCCTGG
AAGCTCCCTCGTGCGCTCTCCTGTTCCGACCCTGCCGCTTACCGGATACCTGTCCGCCTTTCTCCCTTCG
GGAAGCGTGGCGCTTTCTCATAGCTCACGCTGTAGGTATCTCAGTTCGGTGTAGGTCGTTCGCTCCAAGC
TGGGCTGTGTGCACGAACCCCCCGTTCAGCCCGACCGCTGCGCCTTATCCGGTAACTATCGTCTTGAGTC
CAACCCGGTAAGACACGACTTATCGCCACTGGCAGCAGCCACTGGTAACAGGATTAGCAGAGCGAGGTAT
GTAGGCGGTGCTACAGAGTTCTTGAAGTGGTGGCCTAACTACGGCTACACTAGAAGAACAGTATTTGGTA
TCTGCGCTCTGCTGAAGCCAGTTACCTTCGGAAAAAGAGTTGGTAGCTCTTGATCCGGCAAACAAACCAC
CGCTGGTAGCGGTGGTTTTTTTGTTTGCAAGCAGCAGATTACGCGCAGAAAAAAAGGATCTCAAGAAGAT
CCTTTGATCTTTTCTACGGGGTCTGACGCTCAGTGGAACGAAAACTCACGTTAAGGGATTTTGGTCATGA
GACAATAACCCTGATAAATGCTTCAATAATATTGAAAAAGGAAGAGTATGAGTATTCAACATTTCCGTGT
CGCCCTTATTCCCTTTTTTGCGGCATTTTGCCTTCCTGTTTTTGCTCACCCAGAAACGCTGGTGAAAGTA
AAAGATGCTGAAGATCAGTTGGGTGCACGAGTGGGTTACATCGAACTGGATCTCAACAGCGGTAAGATCC
TTGAGAGTTTTCGCCCCGAAGAACGTTTTCCAATGATGAGCACTTTTAAAGTTCTGCTATGTGGCGCGGT
ATTATCCCGTATTGACGCCGGGCAAGAGCAACTCGGTCGCCGCATACACTATTCTCAGAATGACTTGGTT
GAGTACTCACCAGTCACAGAAAAGCATCTTACGGATGGCATGACAGTAAGAGAATTATGCAGTGCTGCCA
TAACCATGAGTGATAACACTGCGGCCAACTTACTTCTGACAACGATCGGAGGACCGAAGGAGCTAACCGC
TTTTTTGCACAACATGGGGGATCATGTAACTCGCCTTGATCGTTGGGAACCGGAGCTGAATGAAGCCATA
CCAAACGACGAGCGTGACACCACGATGCCTGTAGCAATGGCAACAACGTTGCGCAAACTATTAACTGGCG
AACTACTTACTCTAGCTTCCCGGCAACAATTAATAGACTGGATGGAGGCGGATAAAGTTGCAGGACCACT
TCTGCGCTCGGCCCTTCCGGCTGGCTGGTTTATTGCTGATAAATCTGGAGCCGGTGAGCGTGGGTCTCGC
GGTATCATTGCAGCACTGGGGCCAGATGGTAAGCCCTCCCGTATCGTAGTTATCTACACGACGGGGAGTC
AGGCAACTATGGATGAACGAAATAGACAGATCGCTGAGATAGGTGCCTCACTGATTAAGCATTGGTAACT
GTCAGACCAAGTTTACTCATATATACTTTAGATTGATTTAAAACTTCATTTTTAATTTAAAAGGATCTAG
GTGAAGATCCTTTTTGATAATCTCATGAGCGGATACATATTTGAATGTATTTAGAAAAATAAACAAATAG
GGGTTCCGCGCACATTTCCCCGAAAAGTGCCACCTGATGCGGTGTGAAATACCGCACAGATGCGTAAGGA
GAAAATACCGCATCAGGAAATTGTAAGCGTTAATAATTCAGAAGAACTCGTCAAGAAGGCGATAGAAGGC
GATGCGCTGCGAATCGGGAGCGGCGATACCGTAAAGCACGAGGAAGCGGTCAGCCCATTCGCCGCCAAGC
TCTTCAGCAATATCACGGGTAGCCAACGCTATGTCCTGATAGCGGTCCGCCACACCCAGCCGGCCACAGT
CGATGAATCCAGAAAAGCGGCCATTTTCCACCATGATATTCGGCAAGCAGGCATCGCCATGGGTCACGAC
GAGATCCTCGCCGTCGGGCATGCTCGCCTTGAGCCTGGCGAACAGTTCGGCTGGCGCGAGCCCCTGATGC
TCTTCGTCCAGATCATCCTGATCGACAAGACCGGCTTCCATCCGAGTACGTGCTCGCTCGATGCGATGTT
TCGCTTGGTGGTCGAATGGGCAGGTAGCCGGATCAAGCGTATGCAGCCGCCGCATTGCATCAGCCATGAT
GGATACTTTCTCGGCAGGAGCAAGGTGAGATGACAGGAGATCCTGCCCCGGCACTTCGCCCAATAGCAGC
CAGTCCCTTCCCGCTTCAGTGACAACGTCGAGCACAGCTGCGCAAGGAACGCCCGTCGTGGCCAGCCACG
ATAGCCGCGCTGCCTCGTCTTGCAGTTCATTCAGGGCACCGGACAGGTCGGTCTTGACAAAAAGAACCGG
GCGCCCCTGCGCTGACAGCCGGAACACGGCGGCATCAGAGCAGCCGATTGTCTGTTGTGCCCAGTCATAG
CCGAATAGCCTCTCCACCCAAGCGGCCGGAGAACCTGCGTGCAATCCATCTTGTTCAATCATGCGAAACG
ATCCTCATCCTGTCTCTTGATCAGAGCTTGATCCCCTGCGCCATCAGATCCTTGGCGGCAAGAAAGCCAT
CCAGTTTACTTTGCAGGGCTTCCCAACCTTACCAGAGGGCGCCCCAGCTGGCAATTCCGGTTCGCTTGCT
GTCCATAAAACCGCCCAGTCTAGCTATCGCCATGTAAGCCCACTGCAAGCTACCTGCTTTCTCTTTGCGC
TTGCGTTTTCCCTTGTCCAGATAGCCCAGTAGCTGACATTCATCCGGGGTCAGCACCGTTTCTGCGGACT
GGCTTTCTACGTGAAAAGGATCTAGGTGAAGATCCTTTTTGATAATCTCATGCCTGACATTTATATTCCC
CAGAACATCAGGTTAATGGCGTTTTTGATGTCATTTTCGCGGTGGCTGAGATCAGCCACTTCTTCCCCGA
TAACGGAGACCGGCACACTGGCCATATCGGTGGTCATCATGCGCCAGCTTTCATCCCCGATATGCACCAC
CGGGTAAAGTTCACGGGAGACTTTATCTGACAGCAGACGTGCACTGGCCAGGGGGATCACCATCCGTCGC
CCCGGCGTGTCAATAATATCACTCTGTACATCCACAAACAGACGATAACGGCTCTCTCTTTTATAGGTGT
AAACCTTAAACTGCCGTACGTATAGGCTGCGCAACTGTTGGGAAGGGCGATCGGTGCGGGCCTCTTCGCT
ATTACGCCAGCTGGCGAAAGGGGGATGTGCTGCAAGGCGATTAAGTTGGGTAACGCCAGGGTTTTCCCAG
TCACGACGTTGTAAAACGACGGCCAGTGAATTG
